>Addgene plasmid #117636 | pEPOR2KN0069 | addgene full sequence | sequence record 228384 | Addgene NGS Result
GAACACTCTGTGCCGATGTATCACCTCTCGCAAGAATTCAAGCTTGGAGGTCAACATGGTGGAGCACGAC
ACTCTGGTCTACTCCAAAAATGTCAAAGATACAGTCTCAGAAGATCAAAGGGCTATTGAGACTTTTCAAC
AAAGGATAATTTCGGGAAACCTCCTCGGATTCCATTGCCCAGCTATCTGTCACTTCATCGAAAGGACAGT
AGAAAAGGAAGGTGGCTCCTACAAATGCCATCATTGCGATAAAGGAAAGGCTATCATTCAAGATCTCTCT
GCCGACAGTGGTCCCAAAGATGGACCCCCACCCACGAGGAGCATCGTGGAAAAAGAAGAGGTTCCAACCA
CGTCTACAAAGCAAGTGGATTGATGTGATAACATGGTGGAGCACGACACTCTGGTCTACTCCAAAAATGT
CAAAGATACAGTCTCAGAAGATCAAAGGGCTATTGAGACTTTTCAACAAAGGATAATTTCGGGAAACCTC
CTCGGATTCCATTGCCCAGCTATCTGTCACTTCATCGAAAGGACAGTAGAAAAGGAAGGTGGCTCCTACA
AATGCCATCATTGCGATAAAGGAAAGGCTATCATTCAAGATCTCTCTGCCGACAGTGGTCCCAAAGATGG
ACCCCCACCCACGAGGAGCATCGTGGAAAAAGAAGAGGTTCCAACCACGTCTACAAAGCAAGTGGATTGA
TGTGACATCTCCACTGACGTAAGGGATGACGCACAATCCCACTATCCTTCGCAAGACCCTTCCTCTATAT
AAGGAAGTTCATTTCATTTGGAGAGGACACGCTCGAGTATAAGAGCTCATTTTTACAACAATTACCAACA
ACAACAAACAACAAACAACATTACAATTACATTTACAATTATCGATACAATGGACAAGAAGTACTCCATT
GGGCTCGATATCGGCACAAACAGCGTCGGCTGGGCCGTCATTACGGACGAGTACAAGGTGCCGAGCAAAA
AATTCAAAGTTCTGGGCAATACCGATCGCCACAGCATAAAGAAGAACCTCATTGGCGCCCTCCTGTTCGA
CTCCGGGGAGACGGCCGAAGCCACGCGGCTCAAAAGAACAGCACGGCGCAGATATACCCGCAGAAAGAAT
CGGATCTGCTACCTGCAGGAGATCTTTAGTAATGAGATGGCTAAGGTGGATGACTCTTTCTTCCATAGGC
TGGAGGAGTCCTTTTTGGTGGAGGAGGATAAAAAGCACGAGCGCCACCCAATCTTTGGCAATATCGTGGA
CGAGGTGGCGTACCATGAAAAGTACCCAACCATATATCATCTGAGGAAGAAGCTTGTAGACAGTACTGAT
AAGGCTGACTTGCGGTTGATCTATCTCGCGCTGGCGCATATGATCAAATTTCGGGGACACTTCCTCATCG
AGGGGGACCTGAACCCAGACAACAGCGATGTCGACAAACTCTTTATCCAACTGGTTCAGACTTACAATCA
GCTTTTCGAAGAGAACCCGATCAACGCATCCGGAGTTGACGCCAAAGCAATCCTGAGCGCTAGGCTGTCC
AAATCCCGGCGGCTCGAAAACCTCATCGCACAGCTCCCTGGGGAGAAGAAGAACGGCCTGTTTGGTAATC
TTATCGCCCTGTCACTCGGGCTGACCCCCAACTTTAAATCTAACTTCGACCTGGCCGAAGATGCCAAGCT
TCAACTGAGCAAAGACACCTACGATGATGATCTCGACAATCTGCTGGCCCAGATCGGCGACCAGTACGCA
GACCTTTTTTTGGCGGCAAAGAACCTGTCAGACGCCATTCTGCTGAGTGATATTCTGCGAGTGAACACGG
AGATCACCAAAGCTCCGCTGAGCGCTAGTATGATCAAGCGCTATGATGAGCACCACCAAGACTTGACTTT
GCTGAAGGCCCTTGTCAGACAGCAACTGCCTGAGAAGTACAAGGAAATTTTCTTCGATCAGTCTAAAAAT
GGCTACGCCGGATACATTGACGGCGGAGCAAGCCAGGAGGAATTTTACAAATTTATTAAGCCCATCTTGG
AAAAAATGGACGGCACCGAGGAGCTGCTGGTAAAGCTTAACAGAGAAGATCTGTTGCGCAAACAGCGCAC
TTTCGACAATGGAAGCATCCCCCACCAGATTCACCTGGGCGAACTGCACGCTATCCTCAGGCGGCAAGAG
GATTTCTACCCCTTTTTGAAAGATAACAGGGAAAAGATTGAGAAAATCCTCACATTTCGGATACCCTACT
ATGTAGGCCCCCTCGCCCGGGGAAATTCCAGATTCGCGTGGATGACTCGCAAATCAGAAGAGACTATCAC
TCCCTGGAACTTCGAGGAAGTCGTGGATAAGGGGGCCTCTGCCCAGTCCTTCATCGAAAGGATGACTAAC
TTTGATAAAAATCTGCCTAACGAAAAGGTGCTTCCTAAACACTCTCTGCTGTACGAGTACTTCACAGTTT
ATAACGAGCTCACCAAGGTCAAATACGTCACAGAAGGGATGAGAAAGCCAGCATTCCTGTCTGGAGAGCA
GAAGAAAGCTATCGTGGACCTCCTCTTCAAGACGAACCGGAAAGTTACCGTGAAACAGCTCAAAGAAGAT
TATTTCAAAAAGATTGAATGTTTCGACTCTGTTGAAATCAGCGGAGTGGAGGATCGCTTCAACGCATCCC
TGGGAACGTATCACGATCTCCTGAAAATCATTAAAGACAAGGACTTCCTGGACAATGAGGAGAACGAGGA
CATTCTTGAGGACATTGTCCTCACCCTTACGTTGTTTGAAGATAGGGAGATGATTGAAGAACGCTTGAAA
ACTTACGCTCATCTCTTCGACGACAAAGTCATGAAACAGCTCAAGAGGCGCCGATATACAGGATGGGGGC
GGCTGTCAAGAAAACTGATCAATGGGATCCGAGACAAGCAGAGTGGAAAGACAATCCTGGATTTTCTTAA
GTCCGATGGATTTGCCAACCGGAACTTCATGCAGTTGATCCATGATGACTCTCTCACCTTTAAGGAGGAC
ATCCAGAAAGCACAAGTTTCTGGCCAGGGGGACAGTCTCCACGAGCACATCGCTAATCTTGCAGGTAGCC
CAGCTATCAAAAAGGGAATACTGCAGACCGTTAAGGTCGTGGATGAACTCGTCAAAGTAATGGGAAGGCA
TAAGCCCGAGAATATCGTTATCGAGATGGCCCGAGAGAACCAAACTACCCAGAAGGGACAGAAGAACAGT
AGGGAAAGGATGAAGAGGATTGAAGAGGGTATAAAAGAACTGGGGTCCCAAATCCTTAAGGAACACCCAG
TTGAAAACACCCAGCTTCAGAATGAGAAGCTCTACCTGTACTACCTGCAGAACGGCAGGGACATGTACGT
GGATCAGGAACTGGACATCAATCGGCTCTCCGACTACGACGTGGATCATATCGTGCCCCAGTCTTTTCTC
GCAGATGATTCTATTGATAATAAAGTGTTGACAAGATCCGATAAAAATAGAGGGAAGAGTGATAACGTCC
CCTCAGAAGAAGTTGTCAAGAAAATGAAAAATTATTGGCGGCAGCTGCTGAACGCCAAACTGATCACACA
ACGGAAGTTCGATAATCTGACTAAGGCTGAACGAGGTGGCCTGTCTGAGTTGGATAAAGCCGGCTTCATC
AAAAGGCAGCTTGTTGAGACACGCCAGATCACCAAGCACGTGGCCCAAATTCTCGATTCACGCATGAACA
CCAAGTACGATGAAAATGACAAACTGATTCGAGAGGTGAAAGTTATTACTCTGAAGTCTAAGCTGGTTTC
AGATTTCAGAAAGGACTTTCAGTTTTATAAGGTGAGAGAGATCAACAATTACCACCATGCGCATGATGCC
TACCTGAATGCAGTGGTAGGCACTGCACTTATCAAAAAATATCCCGCGCTTGAATCTGAATTTGTTTACG
GAGACTATAAAGTGTACGATGTTAGGAAAATGATCGCAAAGTCTGAGCAGGAAATAGGCAAGGCCACCGC
TAAGTACTTCTTTTACAGCAATATTATGAATTTTTTCAAGACCGAGATTACACTGGCCAATGGAGAGATT
CGGAAGGCACCACTTATCGAAACAAACGGAGAAACAGGAGAAATCGTGTGGGACAAGGGTAGGGATTTCG
CGACAGTCCGGAAGGTCCTGTCCATGCCGCAGGTGAACATCGTTAAAAAGACCGAAGTACAGACCGGAGG
CTTCTCCAAGGAAAGTATCCTCCCGAAAAGGAACAGCGACAAGCTGATCGCACGCAAAAAAGATTGGGAC
CCCAAGAAATACGGCGGATTCGATTCTCCTACAGTCGCTTACAGTGTACTGGTTGTGGCCAAAGTGGAGA
AAGGGAAGTCTAAAAAACTCAAAAGCGTCAAGGAACTGCTGGGCATCACAATCATGGAGCGATCAAGCTT
CGAAAAAAACCCCATCGACTTTCTCGAGGCGAAAGGATATAAAGAGGTCAAAAAAGACCTCATCATTAAG
CTTCCCAAGTACTCTCTCTTTGAGCTTGAAAACGGCCGGAAACGAATGCTCGCTAGTGCGGGCGAGCTGC
AGAAAGGTAACGAGCTGGCACTGCCCTCTAAATACGTTAATTTCTTGTATCTGGCCAGCCACTATGAAAA
GCTCAAAGGATCTCCCGAAGATAATGAGCAGAAGCAGCTGTTCGTGGAACAACACAAACACTACCTTGAT
GAGATCATCGAGCAAATAAGCGAATTCTCCAAAAGAGTGATCCTCGCCGACGCTAACCTCGATAAGGTGC
TTTCTGCTTACAATAAGCACAGGGATAAGCCCATCAGGGAGCAGGCAGAAAACATTATCCACTTGTTTAC
TCTGACCAACTTGGGCGCGCCTGCAGCCTTCAAGTACTTCGACACCACCATAGACAGAAAGCGGTACACC
TCTACAAAGGAGGTCCTGGACGCCACACTGATTCATCAGTCAATTACGGGGCTCTATGAAACAAGAATCG
ACCTCTCTCAGCTCGGTGGAGACAGCAGGGCTGACCCCAAGAAGAAGAGGAAGGTGGGTTCGATGGTGAG
CAAGGGCGAGGAGCTGTTCACCGGGGTGGTGCCCATCCTGGTCGAGCTGGACGGCGACGTAAACGGCCAC
AAGTTCAGCGTGTCCGGCGAGGGCGAGGGCGATGCCACCTACGGCAAGCTGACCCTGAAGTTCATCTGCA
CCACCGGCAAGCTGCCCGTGCCCTGGCCCACCCTCGTGACCACCTTCGGCTACGGCCTGCAGTGCTTCGC
CCGCTACCCCGACCACATGAAGCAGCACGACTTCTTCAAGTCCGCCATGCCCGAAGGCTACGTCCAGGAG
CGCACCATCTTCTTCAAGGACGACGGCAACTACAAGACCCGCGCCGAGGTGAAGTTCGAGGGCGACACCC
TGGTGAACCGCATCGAGCTGAAGGGCATCGACTTCAAGGAGGACGGCAACATCCTGGGGCACAAGCTGGA
GTACAACTACAACAGCCACAACGTCTATATCATGGCCGACAAGCAGAAGAACGGCATCAAGGTGAACTTC
AAGATCCGCCACAACATCGAGGACGGCAGCGTGCAGCTCGCCGACCACTACCAGCAGAACACCCCCATCG
GCGACGGCCCCGTGCTGCTGCCCGACAACCACTACCTGAGCTACCAGTCCGCCCTGAGCAAAGACCCCAA
CGAGAAGCGCGATCACATGGTCCTGCTGGAGTTCGTGACCGCCGCCGGGATCACTCTCGGCATGGACGAG
CTGTACAAGTGAGCTTGTCAAGCAGATCGTTCAAACATTTGGCAATAAAGTTTCTTAAGATTGAATCCTG
TTGCCGGTCTTGCGATGATTATCATATAATTTCTGTTGAATTACGTTAAGCATGTAATAATTAACATGTA
ATGCATGACGTTATTTATGAGATGGGTTTTTATGATTAGAGTCCCGCAATTATACATTTAATACGCGATA
GAAAACAAAATATAGCGCGCAAACTAGGATAAATTATCGCGCGCGGTGTCATCTATGTTACTAGATCGAC
GCTACTAGAATTCGAGCTCGGAGCATCTTCATTCTTAAGATATGAAGATAATCTTCAAAAGGCCCCTGGG
AATCTGAAAGAAGAGAAGCAGGCCCATTTATATGGGAAAGAACAATAGTATTTCTTATATAGGCCCATTT
AAGTTGAAAACAATCTTCAAAAGTCCCACATCGCTTAGATAAGAAAACGAAGCTGAGTTTATATACAGCT
AGAGTCGAAGTAGTGATTGTCGAGACGACTAGCACGGCGTTTTAGAGCTAGAAATAGCAAGTTAAAATAA
GGCTAGTCCGTTATCAACTTGAAAAAGTGGCACCGAGTCGGTGCTTTTTTTCTAGACCCAGCTTTCTTGT
ACAAAGTTGGCATTACGCTTTACGAATTCCCATGGGGAGCATCTTCATTCTTAAGATATGAAGATAATCT
TCAAAAGGCCCCTGGGAATCTGAAAGAAGAGAAGCAGGCCCATTTATATGGGAAAGAACAATAGTATTTC
TTATATAGGCCCATTTAAGTTGAAAACAATCTTCAAAAGTCCCACATCGCTTAGATAAGAAAACGAAGCT
GAGTTTATATACAGCTAGAGTCGAAGTAGTGATTGAGCTACATCCGTATCACATTGTTTTAGAGCTAGAA
ATAGCAAGTTAAAATAAGGCTAGTCCGTTATCAACTTGAAAAAGTGGCACCGAGTCGGTGCTTTTTTTCT
AGACCCAGCTTTCTTGTACAAAGTTGGCATTACGCTCAGAGAGGATGCACATGTGACCGAGGGACACGAA
GTGATCCGTTTAAACTATCAGTGTTTGACAGGATATATTGGCGGGTAAACCTAAGAGAAAAGAGCGTTTA
TTAGAATAATCGGATATTTAAAAGGGCGTGAAAAGGTTTATCCGTTCGTCCATTTGTATGTGCATGCCAA
CCACAGGGTTCCCCTCGGGAGTCAGCCGTGCGGCTGCATGAAATCCTGGCCGGTTTGTCTGATGCCAAGC
TGGCGGCCTGGCCGGCCAGCTTGGCCGCTGAAGAAACCGAGCGCCGCCGTCTAAAAAGGTGATGTGTATT
TGAGTAAAACAGCTTGCGTCATGCGGTCGCTGCGTATATGATGCGATGAGTAAATAAACAAATACGCAAG
GGGAACGCATGAAGGTTATCGCTGTACTTAACCAGAAAGGCGGGTCAGGCAAGACGACCATCGCAACCCA
TCTAGCCCGCGCCCTGCAACTCGCCGGGGCCGATGTTCTGTTAGTCGATTCCGATCCCCAGGGCAGTGCC
CGCGATTGGGCGGCCGTGCGGGAAGATCAACCGCTAACCGTTGTCGGCATCGACCGCCCGACGATTGACC
GCGACGTGAAGGCCATCGGCCGGCGCGACTTCGTAGTGATCGACGGAGCGCCCCAGGCGGCGGACTTGGC
TGTGTCCGCGATCAAGGCAGCCGACTTCGTGCTGATTCCGGTGCAGCCAAGCCCTTACGACATATGGGCC
ACCGCCGACCTGGTGGAGCTGGTTAAGCAGCGCATTGAGGTCACGGATGGAAGGCTACAAGCGGCCTTTG
TCGTGTCGCGGGCGATCAAAGGCACGCGCATCGGCGGTGAGGTTGCCGAGGCGCTGGCCGGGTACGAGCT
GCCCATTCTTGAGTCCCGTATCACGCAGCGCGTGAGCTACCCAGGCACTGCCGCCGCCGGCACAACCGTT
CTTGAATCAGAACCCGAGGGCGACGCTGCCCGCGAGGTCCAGGCGCTGGCCGCTGAAATTAAATCAAAAC
TCATTTGAGTTAATGAGGTAAAGAGAAAATGAGCAAAAGCACAAACACGCTAAGTGCCGGCCGTCCGAGC
GCACGCAGCAGCAAGGCTGCAACGTTGGCCAGCCTGGCAGACACGCCAGCCATGAAGCGGGTCAACTTTC
AGTTGCCGGCGGAGGATCACACCAAGCTGAAGATGTACGCGGTACGCCAAGGCAAGACCATTACCGAGCT
GCTATCTGAATACATCGCGCAGCTACCAGAGTAAATGAGCAAATGAATAAATGAGTAGATGAATTTTAGC
GGCTAAAGGAGGCGGCATGGAAAATCAAGAACAACCAGGCACCGACGCCGTGGAATGCCCCATGTGTGGA
GGAACGGGCGGTTGGCCAGGCGTAAGCGGCTGGGTTGTCTGCCGGCCCTGCAATGGCACTGGAACCCCCA
AGCCCGAGGAATCGGCGTGAGCGGTCGCAAACCATCCGGCCCGGTACAAATCGGCGCGGCGCTGGGTGAT
GACCTGGTGGAGAAGTTGAAGGCCGCGCAGGCCGCCCAGCGGCAACGCATCGAGGCAGAAGCACGCCCCG
GTGAATCGTGGCAAGCGGCCGCTGATCGAATCCGCAAAGAATCCCGGCAACCGCCGGCAGCCGGTGCGTC
GTCGATTAGGAAGCCGCCCAAGGGCGACGAGCAACCAGATTTTTTCGTTCCGATGCTCTATGACGTGGGC
ACCCGCGATAGTCGCAGCATCATGGACGTGGCCGTTTTCCGTCTGTCGAAGCGTGACCGACGAGCTGGCG
AGGTGATCCGCTACGAGCTTCCAGACGGGCACGTAGAGGTTTCCGCAGGGCCGGCCGGCATGGCCAGTGT
GTGGGATTACGACCTGGTACTGATGGCGGTTTCCCATCTAACCGAATCCATGAACCGATACCGGGAAGGG
AAGGGAGACAAGCCCGGCCGCGTGTTCCGTCCACACGTTGCGGACGTACTCAAGTTCTGCCGGCGAGCCG
ATGGCGGAAAGCAGAAAGACGACCTGGTAGAAACCTGCATTCGGTTAAACACCACGCACGTTGCCATGCA
GCGTACGAAGAAGGCCAAGAACGGCCGCCTGGTGACGGTATCCGAGGGTGAAGCCTTGATTAGCCGCTAC
AAGATCGTAAAGAGCGAAACCGGGCGGCCGGAGTACATCGAGATCGAGCTAGCTGATTGGATGTACCGCG
AGATTACAGAAGGCAAGAACCCGGACGTGCTGACGGTTCACCCCGATTACTTTTTGATCGATCCCGGCAT
CGGCCGTTTTCTCTACCGCCTGGCACGCCGCGCCGCAGGCAAGGCAGAAGCCAGATGGTTGTTCAAGACG
ATCTACGAACGCAGTGGCAGCGCCGGAGAGTTCAAGAAGTTCTGTTTCACCGTGCGCAAGCTGATCGGGT
CAAATGACCTGCCGGAGTACGATTTGAAGGAGGAGGCGGGGCAGGCTGGCCCGATCCTAGTCATGCGCTA
CCGCAACCTGATCGAGGGCGAAGCATCCGCCGGTTCCTAATGTACGGAGCAGATGCTAGGGCAAATTGCC
CTAGCAGGGGAAAAAGGTCGAAAAAGCTTCTTTCCTGTGGATAGCACGTACATTGGGAACCCAAAGCCGT
ACATTGGGAACCGGAACCCGTACATTGGGAACCCAAAGCCGTACATTGGGAACCGGTCACACATGTAAGT
GACTGATATAAAAGAGAAAAAAGGCGATTTTTCCGCCTAAAACTCTTTAAAACTTATTAAAACTCTTAAA
ACCCGCCTGGCCTGTGCATAACTGTCTGGCCAGCGCACAGCCGAACAGCTGCAAAAAGCGCCCACATCAA
GGCTCCGAGTGCGCGGAACCCCTATTTGTTTATTTTTCTAAATACATTCAAATATGTATCCGCTCATGAG
ACAATAACCCTGATAAATGCTTCAATAATATTGAAAAAGGAAGAGTATGGCTAAAATGAGAATATCACCG
GAATTGAAAAAACTGATCGAAAAATACCGCTGCGTAAAAGATACGGAAGGAATGTCTCCTGCTAAGGTAT
ATAAGCTGGTGGGAGAAAATGAAAACCTATATTTAAAAATGACGGACAGCCGGTATAAAGGGACCACCTA
TGATGTGGAACGGGAAAAGGACATGATGCTATGGCTGGAAGGAAAGCTGCCTGTTCCAAAGGTCCTGCAC
TTTGAACGGCATGATGGCTGGAGCAATCTGCTCATGAGTGAGGCCGATGGCGTCCTTTGCTCGGAAGAGT
ATGAAGATGAACAAAGCCCTGAAAAGATTATCGAGCTGTATGCGGAGTGCATCAGGCTCTTTCACTCCAT
CGACATATCGGATTGTCCCTATACGAATAGCTTAGACAGCCGCTTAGCCGAATTGGATTACTTACTGAAT
AACGATCTGGCCGATGTGGATTGCGAAAACTGGGAAGAGGACACTCCATTTAAAGATCCGCGCGAGCTGT
ATGATTTTTTAAAGACGGAAAAGCCCGAAGAGGAACTTGTCTTTTCCCACGGCGACCTGGGAGACAGCAA
CATCTTTGTGAAAGATGGCAAAGTAAGTGGCTTTATTGATCTTGGGAGAAGCGGCAGGGCGGACAAGTGG
TATGACATTGCCTTCTGCGTCCGGTCGCTCAGGGAGGATATCGGGGAAGAACAGTATGTCGAGCTATTTT
TTGACTTACTGGGGATCAAGCCTGATTGGGAGAAAATAAAATATTATATTTTACTGGATGAATTGTTTTA
GCTGTCAGACCAAGTTTACTCATATATACTTTAGATTGATTTAAAACTTCATTTTTAATTTAAAAGGATC
TAGGTGAAGATCCTTTTTGATAATCTCATGACCAAAATCCCTTAACGTGAGTTTTCGTTCCACTGAGCGT
CAGACCCCGTAGAAAAGATCAAAGGATCTTCTTGAGATCCTTTTTTTCTGCGCGTAATCTGCTGCTTGCA
AACAAAAAAACCACCGCTACCAGCGGTGGTTTGTTTGCCGGATCAAGAGCTACCAACTCTTTTTCCGAAG
GTAACTGGCTTCAGCAGAGCGCAGATACCAAATACTGTTCTTCTAGTGTAGCCGTAGTTAGGCCACCACT
TCAAGAACTCTGTAGCACCGCCTACATACCTCGCTCTGCTAATCCTGTTACCAGTGGCTGCTGCCAGTGG
CGATAAGTCGTGTCTTACCGGGTTGGACTCAAGACGATAGTTACCGGATAAGGCGCAGCGGTCGGGCTGA
ACGGGGGGTTCGTGCACACAGCCCAGCTTGGAGCGAACGACCTACACCGAACTGAGATACCTACAGCGTG
AGCTATGAGAAAGCGCCACGCTTCCCGAAGGGAGAAAGGCGGACAGGTATCCGGTAAGCGGCAGGGTCGG
AACAGGAGAGCGCACGAGGGAGCTTCCAGGGGGAAACGCCTGGTATCTTTATAGTCCTGTCGGGTTTCGC
CACCTCTGACTTGAGCGTCGATTTTTGTGATGCTCGTCAGGGGGGCGGAGCCTATGGAAAAACGCCAGCA
ACGCGGCCTTTTTACGGTTCCTGCTCGGATCTGTTGGACCGGACAGTAGTCATGGTTGATGGGCTGCCTG
TATCGAGTGGTGATTTTGTGCCGAGCTGCCGGTCGGGGAGCTGTTGGCTGGCTGGTGGCAGGATATATTG
TGGTGTAAACAAATTGACGCTTAGACAACTTAATAACACATTGCGGACGTTTTTAATGTACTGGGGTT
Features (pLannotate 1.2.2; 17 found; start..end, strand, type, name):
    127..803     +  promoter       CaMV 35S promoter (enhanced): cauliflower mosaic virus 35S promoter with a duplicated enhancer region
    828..881     +  misc_feature   TMV Ω: translational enhancer from the tobacco mosaic virus 5'-leader sequence (Gallie et al., 1988)
    890..4993    +  CDS            Cas9: Cas9 (Csn1) endonuclease from the Streptococcus pyogenes Type II CRISPR/Cas system generates RNA-guided double strand breaks in DNA
   5033..5749    +  CDS            EYFP: EYFP is a basic (constitutively fluorescent) green/yellow fluorescent protein published in 1996, derived from Aequorea victoria. It is reported to be a very rapidly-maturing weak dimer with high acid sensitivity.
   5765..6017    +  terminator     NOS terminator: nopaline synthase terminator and poly(A) signal
   6269..6344    +  misc_RNA       gRNA scaffold: guide RNA scaffold for the Streptococcus pyogenes CRISPR/Cas9 system
   6356..6377    -  protein_bind   attB2 (fragment): mutant version of attB; recombination site for the Gateway® BP reaction BP Clonase™
   6636..6711    +  misc_RNA       gRNA scaffold: guide RNA scaffold for the Streptococcus pyogenes CRISPR/Cas9 system
   6723..6744    -  protein_bind   attB2 (fragment): mutant version of attB; recombination site for the Gateway® BP reaction BP Clonase™
   6816..6840    +  misc_feature   RB T-DNA repeat: right border repeat from nopaline C58 T-DNA
   7149..7778    +  CDS            pVS1 StaA: stability protein from the Pseudomonas plasmid pVS1 (Heeb et al., 2000)
   8207..9280    +  CDS            pVS1 RepA: replication protein from the Pseudomonas plasmid pVS1 (Heeb et al., 2000)
   9346..9540    +  rep_origin     pVS1 oriV: origin of replication for the Pseudomonas plasmid pVS1 (Heeb et al., 2000)
   9602..9706    +  promoter       AmpR promoter: bla
   9707..10501   +  CDS            KanR: aminoglycoside phosphotransferase; aphA-3; confers resistance to kanamycin
  10672..11260   +  rep_origin     ori: high-copy-number ColE1/pMB1/pBR322/pUC origin of replication
  11396..11420   +  misc_feature   LB T-DNA repeat: left border repeat from nopaline C58 T-DNA
