[The description below was written by a language model from this plasmid's Addgene catalogue record and pLannotate feature annotations shown in this document.]
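Description:
pEPOR2KN0069 is a Level 2 MoClo (Golden Gate) plant expression construct built in the binary backbone pICSL4723, in which Level 1 transcription units were assembled between the T-DNA borders using BpiI sites that were destroyed during cloning. The backbone carries a high-copy ColE1/pUC-type origin for propagation in E. coli and the pVS1 replication module (oriV, RepA and the StaA stability protein), which supports maintenance in Agrobacterium. Bacterial selection is by kanamycin through an aminoglycoside phosphotransferase gene driven by the bla promoter. Nopaline-type left and right border repeats flank the payload, which is the arrangement used for Agrobacterium-mediated transfer, although the plasmid could equally serve as DNA for direct delivery. No plant selectable marker cassette appears among the annotated features.

The payload consists of three units. The first expresses Sp-eCas9 1.1, an enhanced-specificity variant of Streptococcus pyogenes Cas9, from an enhanced CaMV 35S promoter with a duplicated enhancer, followed by the TMV Ω translational leader and terminated by the NOS terminator. The feature table places an EYFP coding sequence directly downstream of Cas9 and before the terminator, suggesting a fluorescent fusion or linked reporter, though the catalogue fields do not mention it. Two sgRNA cassettes follow, each with an S. pyogenes guide scaffold. According to the record these are driven by the Arabidopsis U6-26 promoter, which is not itself annotated, and both target the Arabidopsis locus AT5G04770. Short attB2-like fragments detected after each scaffold are probably incidental matches.

The associated work compares the efficiency and specificity of different Cas nucleases in plants, and this construct serves as the eCas9 1.1 member of that toolkit for targeted mutagenesis.
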