Addgene plasmid #117636: pEPOR2KN0069
Purpose: Level2 MoClo construct, containing level1 plant expression cassettes for Sp-eCas9 1.1(pEPOR1CB0011) and sgRNA_AtCas6 {AT5G04770}(pEPOR1CB0092)and sgRNA_AtCas6 {AT5G04770}(pEPOR1CB0103)
Depositing lab: Nicola Patron. Depositing organization: Earlham Institute. Publication: Comparison of efficiency and specificity of CRISPR-associated (Cas) nucleases in plants: An expanded toolkit for precision genome engineering. Raitskin O, Schudoma C, West A, Patron NJ. PLoS One. 2019 Feb 27;14(2):e0211598. doi: 10.1371/journal.pone.0211598. eCollection 2019. PubMed 30811422.
Backbone
  Vector backbone: pICSL4723
  Vector type: Plant Expression
Growth in bacteria
  Bacterial resistance: Kanamycin, 50 μg/mL
  Growth temperature: 37°C
  Growth strain: DH5alpha
  Copy number: High Copy
Gene/Insert
  Gene/Insert name: [35S:Sp-eCas9 1.1(pEPOR1CB0011) ] +[AtU6-26:sgRNA]
  Species: Synthetic
  Cloning method: Restriction Enzyme; 5′ cloning site BpiI (destroyed during cloning); 3′ cloning site BpiI (destroyed during cloning)
Terms and licenses: Academic/Nonprofit Terms; Industry Terms: Not Available to Industry
Depositor comments: Please visit https://www.biorxiv.org/content/early/2018/09/20/422766 for BioRxiv preprint
How to cite: pEPOR2KN0069 was a gift from Nicola Patron (Addgene plasmid # 117636 ; http://n2t.net/addgene:117636 ; RRID:Addgene_117636)
